Addgene plasmid #21535: NHA-Ago1
Depositing lab: Edward Chan. Depositing organization: University of Florida. Publication: The C-terminal half of human Ago2 binds to multiple GW-rich regions of GW182 and requires GW182 to mediate silencing. Lian SL, Li S, Abadal GX, Pauley BA, Fritzler MJ, Chan EK. RNA. 2009 May . 15(5):804-13. 10.1261/rna.1229409 PubMed 19324964.
Backbone
  Vector backbone: pCl-neo_NHA
  Backbone size w/o insert (bp): 5500
  Vector type: Mammalian Expression
Growth in bacteria
  Bacterial resistance: Ampicillin, 100 μg/mL
  Growth temperature: 37°C
  Growth strain: DH5alpha
  Copy number: Unknown
Gene/Insert
  Gene/Insert name: Ago1 (alt name: EIF2C1)
  Species: H. sapiens (human)
  Insert size (bp): 4000
  GenBank ID: BC063275
  Entrez Gene: AGO1 (a.k.a. EIF2C, EIF2C1, GERP95, NEDLBAS, Q99, hAgo1)
  Tag / fusion protein: NHA (N terminal on backbone)
  Cloning method: Restriction Enzyme; 5′ cloning site Kpn I (not destroyed); 3′ cloning site EcoR V (destroyed during cloning)
  Sequencing primers: 5′ T7
Terms and licenses: Academic/Nonprofit Terms; Industry Terms: Not Available to Industry
How to cite: NHA-Ago1 was a gift from Edward Chan (Addgene plasmid # 21535 ; http://n2t.net/addgene:21535 ; RRID:Addgene_21535)
