[The description below was written by a language model from this plasmid's Addgene catalogue record.]
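Description:
NHA-Ago1 is a mammalian expression plasmid carrying human Argonaute 1 (AGO1, also known as EIF2C1) in a pCI-neo-derived backbone designated pCI-neo_NHA. The backbone is listed as about 5.5 kb and the insert as about 4 kb, the latter corresponding to a human cDNA clone. The plasmid is propagated in E. coli under ampicillin selection; its copy number is not recorded. The insert was placed by restriction cloning between a KpnI site, which is retained, and an EcoRV site, which was destroyed during cloning. A T7 primer is listed for sequencing into the 5′ end, indicating a T7 promoter site upstream of the insert.

The backbone supplies an N-terminal "NHA" tag, so Ago1 is expressed as an N-terminally tagged fusion. The record does not define the tag. In the tethering assays commonly used in RNA silencing studies, NHA denotes the lambda N peptide joined to an HA epitope, which allows a protein to be recruited to a reporter mRNA carrying BoxB hairpins and detected with anti-HA antibodies. That reading is an inference from the associated work, not something stated in the entry. The promoter and any mammalian selection marker are also not listed. Standard pCI-neo vectors use a CMV immediate-early enhancer/promoter and carry a neomycin resistance cassette, but no feature table is available to confirm these here.

The associated publication examines how human Argonaute proteins bind GW-rich regions of GW182 and depend on it for silencing. This suggests the construct is used to express tagged Ago1 in cultured mammalian cells for interaction and silencing-function studies.
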