>Addgene plasmid #21535 | NHA-Ago1 | addgene partial sequence | sequence record 27307 | 21535 with T7
CGACGTGAGCGTCGCGCTGAGAAACAAGCTCAATGGAAAGCTGCAAACCCACCGCTCGAGGCTGCCCAAG
CTTACACCATGGCCTACCCATATGATGTTCCAGATTACGCTTCACTCGACGCGGATCCCGTCGAATTCAC
GCGTGGTACCTCTAGAGTCGACCCATCAACAAGTTTGTACAAAAAAGCAGGCTTTAAAGGAACCAATTCA
GTCGACTGGATCCGGTACCTAGGCCCCTCACGCTGGACTTCACAGTCTCCGGGCCGCCTGACCTCCGCAC
GGGTATATGGGATGGAAGCGGGACCCTCGGGAGCAGCTGCGGGCGCTTACCTGCCCCCCCTGCAGCAGGT
GTTCCAGGCACCTCGCCGGCCTGGCATTGGCACTGTGGGGAAACCAATCAAGCTCCTGGCCAATTACTTT
GAGGTGGACATCCCTAAGATCGACGTGTACCACTACGAGGTGGACATCAAGCCGGATAAGTGTCCCCGTA
GAGTCAACCGGGAAGTGGTGGAATACATGGTCCAGCATTTCAAGCCTCAGATCTTTGGTGATCGCAAGCC
TGTGTATGATGGAAAGAAGNNNATTTACACTGTCACAGCACTGCCCATTGGCAACGAACGGGTCGACTTT
GAGGTGACAATCCCTGGGGAAGGGAAGGATCGAATCTTTAAGGTCTCCATCAAGTGGCTAGCCATTG
